>Addgene plasmid #200853 | pSCT150: pHelper(AjTn6022)_ΔTnsB | addgene full sequence | sequence record 399453 | Addgene NGS Result
TTTACACTTTATGCTTCCGGCTCGTATGTTGGTCGACGTGGAGATATACCATGTTTAACTTTAATAAGGA
GATATACATGAAAAGAATCAGTGATGAATATTCCCCAGTTAGGAAATCCCAAACTGTATATGGGAGTATT
TCAGTAAATTATGCTTTTAGAGGGGAAAAGACGATTTGGTGTGAATCTACTCTTGAGCGTGATTTTTTGA
TTAGGCAAGAATTCAATAGCAATGTCATAGATATCGTAAGCCAGCCTATTACCATCCCATATATAACAGA
GTTGGGTAATGAATCCACTTATACTCCTGATTTCCTCGTACAGTTTTCCAGTGCAAATTGTGGTGATTTT
GAGGAAATTCCCTGTCCACTGTTAATAGAAATAAAACCTAGAAAGAAACTTATAGAAGATTGGGATAAAT
TAAAGCCAAAATTTAAGGCGGCTCATACTTTTGCTAAAGAAAAAGGTTGGAAATTCAAGATTATAAATGA
ATCAAGGTTATATGATCAGTATTGGGAAAATATTAATTTTTTGAAAAGATTTAGACGTTCTCATGTGGAT
GTCTATGATGAACAAACTTTAATTGAGACTTTAGATAGTCTTGGTCAATCGACTATTAATCAATTACCGG
CACATATTTTTAAGGATAAAACTAATATTCTTCGAGGTATTCATCAAGTATGGGCATTGGTCGCAAAACG
AAAAATCATGTGTGATTTATATTGCCCCTTAACAGCAGAGACGGTGATTTGGACAAATCAAGATGATGTG
CTTACAAGGAGATTTTTAAATGGTTCAGACTGATAATGCAAAAATATGAACATCTTGCAGATGATGTACT
TGAAGTCATGTCTCTAAGTGATAGTGATCGTATCAATATTTTATTTTCTGATCGTTGGATTGGTTATAAA
AAAGCGGTCACTATTTTGGATACTTTAACTGATCTGTTGAATCGCCCTAGGAAGCTTCGCCCAGAATGTT
TATTGATTGTGGGTGATTCTAATATGGGTAAAACGACCATTATCCACGAATTCACAAAGCAGCATTACAC
CAAAACAGTGAATGACATAGATATGGAGCTGCTGTCTGTAAAAAAACCTGTTTTAACCATATTAGCCCCT
GCTAAAGCGAATGTAAAAGAATTCTATATCAATATATTGAATCATTTCTTTGTCCCATTTCGTCCTACTG
ATCCTGAAGCAAAGTTACGGAATCAAGCTGTCCATCTAATGCGGAAGTATGAAACAAAAATGTTGATTAT
TGATGAAATCCATAATTGTTTAACAGGTTCTACCAAACTTCTTTCCGAAGTGATGAATACCTTAAAGAAT
CTAAGTAATGATCTAAGTCTGAATATCGTTGGCGTCGGTACTCGTGAAGCAGTTACGATTCTACATACCG
ATGCTCAATATGCAAGCCGTTTTGATGTAGCAATGTTGCCTAAATGGGAACTGAATCAGGATTTTCTAAG
ACTATTATTAAGTTATGTACGATTATTGCCTTTAAAGAAACGTTCTGATCTAGCATCTCAAAGACTTGCC
ACCCTTATATTTGAAATTTCAGGTGGGAATTTTGGTGACTTAAACAGATTGTTGATTGAGTGTGCTAAAG
AGGCAATCGTAAAAGGTAATGAAGAAATTACCGAAGAAATTGTTAATAAATTTAAATGGCTTAAACCAAC
CGAGGGTATGAGGAATATTAGAAATATAAATCTTAACATGGTTTAGGTATTCTACTTTTCATAGGAAAAT
AGCCATGCACCAAGTAGAACAACGTTGGTATATTCGTACCCCTATTCAAGAGGGTGAAGTATTTTCCTCT
TGGCTCATACGTTCTGCTTTGGATTTAGGCTGCTCACCATTAACTTTAGTGAATCTTTTGTGGGAAAAAT
GGAGAGGATTAACGATAGATATTGATCGTGGGTTAAATGAAGAAAAATTAGACATATTGTTAAATCATTG
TTTTGTGGAACAGCATGAAGTTCAGAAAACTATGTTAAGCAGTTATTTCCCTGCTTTGATTCCAAAAAAT
TATAACAAAAATCAGCGTATTCCTTGGATATTGGCTCTAGGTATTCGAAATCGTTCAAATGTGTCAGGTC
GTCAAATTTGTACGCAATGTCTAAGTTCTACCCATACACCACCATATTTGCGTATCAAGTGGCGTATGGG
GTGGCATAGTGGCTGTGATATTCATAAAACCATATTAATAGATCATTGTCCTCAATGCAGAATCACATTA
CAACCTATAAAAATTGATATAGAGCATGGATCATTAGCAATTTGTACTTCATGCTATGCTGATTTAAGTA
CACTCATTCAACGTCCAGTAGAAACGGATGCATTAAGATTTCAGCATCAAGCTGATCAGGTCTTAGAGTC
ACAATTTGGGCGATATAACCAAAAGGATATTTCATCAATAGAGTGGTTTGAGATTGCTCGTATATGGTTA
AGTTTTATTCGATCCCCTTTAAATATGAAGAGTCCTAACCTTTTGCAAATGTTTGAAAGTCTTAATATTG
ATTTAAATATAGATTATCCTATTACACCAGTAGCCTTTGAATTTCTGTCTGTTCAGGAGCGTGAAAAATT
ATTATCAATTTTAAATAAAATCATGGCATTACCTTGTGATTTATTTGTTGATCGCTCTTTAGAATATCAT
GTAAGTCATTCTTATTTTTGGGATAAAAGAAAAAAACTGCCTACGCAGCTTCAACTAATGAAAGATAAAA
TGTTGAAGCCAATTAAGATTATTTTGCCGAAAGATAACGCCATAGCCATGAGTAAACCCAAATCTAAAAA
AAGTGTACAACGGAAGTGGTTAAGGCTATTGAGAAAGCTACAGAAAGGGGGGAACAGGTGACTTTAGCTC
AATTTTCCCATAAAGAAGGCTGTAGTGGTTGTGACAGGGCTGATATAGATAAATTCAAAAAAAGATATAA
GGGCGATAAGTATTGTTCAACTTGTTATGCCCGAATTTTTAAAAAAAGAGCTTGTCCAAAATGTGGTGAA
TATGCCAGATTGCCAAAAAATGATGATCAAGCAATTTGTAATGAATGCATCAAAAAACAGCCTTGTATTC
GCTGTAATCAAACTAAGAAGCCGATAGGGACACTCACCGAATATGGTGTGGTTTGTAATAGCTGTTCTGT
TTATTTTCGCCCAATTGAGCGTTGTGAGAGGTGTGATACACCATCACAAAAATTGACACATATTTCACGA
TTTGGTGATGATTTAAGGGTATGTCCCAAATGCTCTACTAGAGATTATGAAACATGTCCCTCTTGTCATA
AATATCGCTTATTAGAGCAAGATGATACAGGAGCTAAGATTTGTAAAAAATGTAGGAATAACGCCAAAAA
GAAATGCAAGCAATGTGATGTCTTGATACCAGCAGGCTGTCCTGATCTATGTAACAACTGTTACTGGCAT
AAGAATCTATGGGAGAAAGCTAGACGAAATATTAAAGCATTCCAATCCCAACACTTACAGGCTCAATATG
AGCAATATTTAATTTGGTTAGAAGATGAGGTTGGTGCAAATAAAGCAGCACTGTATATCAATAAACATAC
CCATTTTTTTATCAAAACTGAAGAATTATGGCTTGATGCAATTCCTACAGCAGAACAGTTATTGGCTGTT
TTAAGAACCAGTGGACTTAGAAAATTTGAGTTGGTTGCATCTTGGCTAGATGAAGCCCATCACATTAAGG
TTGCATTAGAGGATAAAGACTTTTGCTCTCAACAGGATCAGATAGAAAAACTGATTTCAAGCCTTCCTCA
CCCCTCTACTGCTTATGATGTGGTTATATCTTATAAAGATGAGCTTGATATAAAAATGAAAGATGGAAAG
ACCAGTATCCGGTCCATAAAACTGGCAATAAAGCCTGCGGTTGCTCTTATGCACTATGTTTGTGCATCGG
GAGCTACATTACCTAATTTAAACCATATAAAAGCCTATCTTATCGACTTTTCTGGTCAGGCTGCTGCACT
AACAGGGTTCATTAATTTTTTGAATAAAAATTTTGATACATCTATAGACTATTTGGCTTTTAAAAAATCA
AAAAATTTCAATGAAAAACGAAAAAATAAAGTAGAAAAAGAAATTGTCCAATGGGTGGATAAGCCTTTGG
AGAATAAGGAAGATGTATTAAATTGGGTGAAGAATGGGCTAAGATATTTTCATAATGTATCTTATGTGGA
GTCTCTAAAAGTCAAATTTGAGATGATTACAGAAGCTGATGATGGATATGAAATTTTATTGCAGAATCAT
TCTTATTGGTTGCCAAAAAACACAGGAGATTTAAAAAGATAGTTTTTTTGTGATTATACTGTGCTATTTC
AAGCTAATTTATTGTACAAGTTGGTTTGTTTATCTAATTCTTCTAAAAGAACTGTCCATAACAATATGGG
GCAGGCTGCTGCCACCGCTGAGCAATAACCTAGGCTGCTGCCACCGCTGAGCAATAACTAGCATAACCCC
TTGGGGCCTCTAAACGGGTCTTGAGGGGTTTTTTGCTGAAACCTCAGGCATTTGAGAAGCACACGGTCAC
ACTGCTTCCGGTAGTCAATAAACCGGTAAACCAGCAATAGACATAAGCGGCTATTTAACGACCCTGCCCT
GAACCGACGACCGGGTCATCGTGGCCGGATCTTGCGGCCCCTCGGCTTGAACGAATTGTTAGACATTATT
TGCCGACTACCTTGGTGATCTCGCCTTTCACGTAGTGGACAAATTCTTCCAACTGATCTGCGCGCGAGGC
CAAGCGATCTTCTTCTTGTCCAAGATAAGCCTGTCTAGCTTCAAGTATGACGGGCTGATACTGGGCCGGC
AGGCGCTCCATTGCCCAGTCGGCAGCGACATCCTTCGGCGCGATTTTGCCGGTTACTGCGCTGTACCAAA
TGCGGGACAACGTAAGCACTACATTTCGCTCATCGCCAGCCCAGTCGGGCGGCGAGTTCCATAGCGTTAA
GGTTTCATTTAGCGCCTCAAATAGATCCTGTTCAGGAACCGGATCAAAGAGTTCCTCCGCCGCTGGACCT
ACCAAGGCAACGCTATGTTCTCTTGCTTTTGTCAGCAAGATAGCCAGATCAATGTCGATCGTGGCTGGCT
CGAAGATACCTGCAAGAATGTCATTGCGCTGCCATTCTCCAAATTGCAGTTCGCGCTTAGCTGGATAACG
CCACGGAATGATGTCGTCGTGCACAACAATGGTGACTTCTACAGCGCGGAGAATCTCGCTCTCTCCAGGG
GAAGCCGAAGTTTCCAAAAGGTCGTTGATCAAAGCTCGCCGCGTTGTTTCATCAAGCCTTACGGTCACCG
TAACCAGCAAATCAATATCACTGTGTGGCTTCAGGCCGCCATCCACTGCGGAGCCGTACAAATGTACGGC
CAGCAACGTCGGTTCGAGATGGCGCTCGATGACGCCAACTACCTCTGATAGTTGAGTCGATACTTCGGCG
ATCACCGCTTCCCTCATACTCTTCCTTTTTCAATATTATTGAAGCATTTATCAGGGTTATTGTCTCATGA
GCGGATACATATTTGAATGTATTTAGAAAAATAAACAAATAGCTAGCTCACTCGGTCGCTACGCTCCGGG
CGTGAGACTGCGGCGGGCGCTGCGGACACATACAAAGTTACCCACAGATTCCGTGGATAAGCAGGGGACT
AACATGTGAGGCAAAACAGCAGGGCCGCGCCGGTGGCGTTTTTCCATAGGCTCCGCCCTCCTGCCAGAGT
TCACATAAACAGACGCTTTTCCGGTGCATCTGTGGGAGCCGTGAGGCTCAACCATGAATCTGACAGTACG
GGCGAAACCCGACAGGACTTAAAGATCCCCACCGTTTCCGGCGGGTCGCTCCCTCTTGCGCTCTCCTGTT
CCGACCCTGCCGTTTACCGGATACCTGTTCCGCCTTTCTCCCTTACGGGAAGTGTGGCGCTTTCTCATAG
CTCACACACTGGTATCTCGGCTCGGTGTAGGTCGTTCGCTCCAAGCTGGGCTGTAAGCAAGAACTCCCCG
TTCAGCCCGACTGCTGCGCCTTATCCGGTAACTGTTCACTTGAGTCCAACCCGGAAAAGCACGGTAAAAC
GCCACTGGCAGCAGCCATTGGTAACTGGGAGTTCGCAGAGGATTTGTTTAGCTAAACACGCGGTTGCTCT
TGAAGTGTGCGCCAAAGTCCGGCTACACTGGAAGGACAGATTTGGTTGCTGTGCTCTGCGAAAGCCAGTT
ACCACGGTTAAGCAGTTCCCCAACTGACTTAACCTTCGATCAAACCACCTCCCCAGGTGGTTTTTTCGTT
TACAGGGCAAAAGATTACGCGCAGAAAAAAAGGATCTCAAGAAGATCCTTTGATCTTTTCTACTGAACCG
CTCTAGATTTCAGTGCAATTTATCTCTTCAAATGTAGCACCTGAAGTCAGCCCCATACGATATAAGTTGT
AATTCTCATGTTAGTCATGCCCCGCGCCCACCGGAAGGAGCTGACTGGGTTGAAGGCTCTCAAGGGCATC
GGTCGAGATCCCGGTGCCTAATGAGTGAGCTAACTTACATTAATTGCGTTGCGC
Features (pLannotate 1.2.2; 10 found; start..end, strand, type, name):
      1..31      +  promoter       lac promoter: promoter for the E. coli lac operon
     52..72      +  RBS            RBS (fragment): efficient ribosome binding site from bacteriophage T7 gene 10 (Olins and Rangwala, 1989)
   4414..4431    +  CDS            SET1 (fragment): solubility-enhancement tag derived from T7 phage gene 10B
   4443..4460    +  CDS            SET1 (fragment): solubility-enhancement tag derived from T7 phage gene 10B
   4468..4515    +  terminator     T7 terminator: transcription terminator for bacteriophage T7 RNA polymerase
   4686..5477    -  CDS            SmR: aminoglycoside adenylyltransferase (Murphy, 1985); aadA; confers resistance to spectinomycin and streptomycin
   5478..5569    -  promoter       AmpR promoter: bla
   5617..6355    -  rep_origin     CloDF13 ori: Plasmids containing the CloDF13 (CDF) origin of replication can be propagated in E. coli cells that contain additional plasmids with compatible origins.
   6452..6516    -  CDS            TcR (fragment): tetracycline efflux protein; tet; confers resistance to tetracycline
   6531..6552    -  protein_bind   CAP binding site: CAP binding activates transcription in the presence of cAMP. E. coli catabolite activator protein
