[The description below was written by a language model from this plasmid's Addgene catalogue record and pLannotate feature annotations shown in this document.]
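Description:
pSCT150: pHelper(AjTn6022)_ΔTnsB is a bacterial expression plasmid built on the pCDFDuet-1 backbone, made to supply the protein machinery of the Tn7-family transposon AjTn6022 from Acinetobacter johnsonii, with the TnsB transposase deliberately left out. It replicates in E. coli from the CloDF13 (CDF) origin, which is low copy and compatible with plasmids carrying other common origins, so it can be co-maintained with additional constructs. Selection is by spectinomycin through the aadA (SmR) aminoglycoside adenylyltransferase gene, which the annotation places downstream of an AmpR-type promoter.

In the 6,564 nt sequenced record, a CAP binding site and a lac promoter sit upstream of a fragment of the phage T7 gene 10 ribosome binding site, and a T7 terminator lies about 4.4 kb further on. This fits the stated purpose of inducible expression, with lac-type regulation driving an operon-like insert. The intervening region, which presumably holds the AjTn6022 genes, is unannotated by the automated tool, and the record does not list which individual transposon proteins are encoded beyond stating that all except TnsB are present. The short SET1 and TcR hits are small fragments and are likely incidental matches or backbone remnants rather than functional elements. The insert was assembled by Gibson cloning.

As a "helper" lacking one core component, the plasmid most plausibly serves as a dropout control to test the requirement for TnsB in transposition assays, or as a partner for TnsB supplied separately, in work on target selection among Tn7-like transposons. The record itself does not spell out the assay design.
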