Addgene plasmid #200853: pSCT150: pHelper(AjTn6022)_ΔTnsB
Purpose: Inducible expression of AjTn6022 proteins (except TnsB).
Depositing lab: Feng Zhang. Depositing organization: Broad Institute. Publication: Modularity and diversity of target selectors in Tn7 transposons. Faure G, Saito M, Benler S, Peng I, Wolf YI, Strecker J, Altae-Tran H, Neumann E, Li D, Makarova KS, Macrae RK, Koonin EV, Zhang F. Mol Cell. 2023 Jun 15;83(12):2122-2136.e10. doi: 10.1016/j.molcel.2023.05.013. Epub 2023 Jun 1. PubMed 37267947.
Backbone
  Vector backbone: pCDFDuet-1
  Vector type: Bacterial Expression
Growth in bacteria
  Bacterial resistance: Spectinomycin, 50 μg/mL
  Growth temperature: 37°C
  Growth strain: NEB Stable
  Copy number: Low Copy
Gene/Insert
  Gene/Insert name: AjTn6022
  Species: Acinetobacter johnsonii
  Cloning method: Gibson Cloning
Terms and licenses: Academic/Nonprofit Terms; Industry Terms: Not Available to Industry
How to cite: pSCT150: pHelper(AjTn6022)_ΔTnsB was a gift from Feng Zhang (Addgene plasmid # 200853 ; http://n2t.net/addgene:200853 ; RRID:Addgene_200853)
